>Addgene plasmid #23358 | pDONR223-C1orf57 | depositor partial sequence | sequence record 11001 | Author sequence
ATGGCCCGGCACGTGTTCCTAACGGGGCCCCCAGGAGTTGGAAAAACAACATTGATCCATAAAGCCAGTG
AGGTTTTAAAATCCTCTGGTGTGCCTGTTGATGGATTTTATACCGAAGAAGTCAGACAGGGAGGGAGAAG
AATAGGATTCGATGTCGTCACGTTGTCCGGCACCCGGGGGCCTTTATCGAGAGTTGGGTTAGAGCCTCCA
CCTGGAAAACGTGAATGCCGAGTTGGGCAGTATGTGGTCGACCTGACTTCTTTTGAGCAGTTGGCACTAC
CCGTCTTGAGGAATGCCGACTGCAGCAGTGGCCCAGGGCAAAGAGTGTGCGTCATCGATGAGATTGGGAA
GATGGAGCTCTTCAGTCAGCTTTTCATTCAAGCTGTTCGTCAGACGCTGTCTACCCCAGGGACTATAATC
CTTGGCACAATCCCAGTTCCTAAAGGAAAGCCACTGGCTCTTGTAGAAGAAATCAGAAACAGAAAGGATG
TGAAGGTGTTTAATGTCACCAAGGAAAACAGAAACCACCTTCTGCCAGATATCGTGACGTGCGTGCAGAG
CAGCAGGAAGTTG
