>Addgene plasmid #23358 | pDONR223-C1orf57 | addgene partial sequence | sequence record 29252 | 23358 with M13pUC-fwd
AGCTCGGGCCCAATAATGATTTTATTTTGACTGATAGTGACCTGTTCGTTGCAACAAATTGATGAGCAAT
GCTTTTTTATAATGCCAACTTTGTACAAAAAAGTTGGCACCATGGCCCGGCACGTGTTCCTAACGGGGCC
CCCAGGAGTTGGAAAAACAACATTGATCCATAAAGCCAGTGAGGTTTTAAAATCCTCTGGTGTGCCTGTT
GATGGATTTTATACCGAAGAAGTCAGACAGGGAGGGAGAAGAATAGGATTCGATGTCGTCACGTTGTCCG
GCACCCGGGGGCCTTTATCGAGAGTTGGGTTAGAGCCTCCACCTGGAAAACGTGAATGCCGAGTTGGGCA
GTATGTGGTCGACCTGACTTCTTTTGAGCAGTTGGCACTACCCGTCTTGAGGAATGCCGACTGCAGCAGT
GGCCCAGGGCAAAGAGTGTGCGTCATCGATGAGATTGGGAAGATGGAGCTCTTCAGTCAGCTTTTCATTC
AAGCTGTTCGTCAGACGCTGTCTACCCCAGGGACTATAATCCTTGGCACAATCCCAGTTCCTAAAGGAAA
GCCACTGGCTCTTGTAGAAGAAATCAGAAACAGAAAGGATGTGAAGGTGTTTAATGT
