[The description below was written by a language model from this plasmid's Addgene catalogue record.]
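Description:
pDONR223-C1orf57 is a Gateway entry-type clone built on the Invitrogen pDONR223 donor backbone (about 5 kb without insert), carrying the human open reading frame C1orf57, now designated NTPCR (also known as HCR-NTPase), as a 573 bp insert. It is a bacterial propagation plasmid maintained at high copy in E. coli and selected with spectinomycin. The ORF was introduced by Gateway recombination, so in the finished clone it would be expected to sit between attL-type recombination sites that allow transfer into any compatible destination vector by an LR reaction. The record provides no feature table, so the exact site arrangement and the origin of replication are not documented here. M13 forward and reverse priming sites flank the insert for sequence verification.

The plasmid contains no promoter for expression in eukaryotic cells and serves purely as a shuttle source of the coding sequence; the depositor explicitly notes that it should not be transfected directly. The ORF was deliberately cloned without a stop codon, so that after recombination into a destination vector it reads through into a C-terminal epitope tag and a stop codon supplied by that vector. The depositors point to a companion set of lentiviral destination vectors (pLX301 to pLX304) for expressing such ORFs in mammalian cells. The clone belongs to a larger human ORF collection, and the associated publication used such ORFs in an expression screen that identified drivers of resistance to RAF inhibition through reactivation of the MAP kinase pathway. Typical use is therefore as a starting clone for generating tagged C1orf57/NTPCR expression constructs for gain-of-function studies.
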