Addgene plasmid #23358: pDONR223-C1orf57
Depositing lab: William Hahn & David Root. Depositing organization: Dana-Farber Cancer Institute. Publication: COT drives resistance to RAF inhibition through MAP kinase pathway reactivation. Johannessen CM, Boehm JS, Kim SY, Thomas SR, Wardwell L, Johnson LA, Emery CM, Stransky N, Cogdill AP, Barretina J, Caponigro G, Hieronymus H, Murray RR, Salehi-Ashtiani K, Hill DE, Vidal M, Zhao JJ, Yang X, Alkan O, Kim S, Harris JL, Wilson CJ, Myer VE, Finan PM, Root DE, Roberts TM, Golub T, Flaherty KT, Dummer R, Weber BL, Sellers WR, Schlegel R, Wargo JA, Hahn WC, Garraway LA. Nature. 2010 Dec 16;468(7326):968-72. doi: 10.1038/nature09627 PubMed 21107320.
Backbone
  Vector backbone: pDONR223
  Backbone manufacturer: Invitrogen
  Backbone size w/o insert (bp): 5005
  Vector type: Gateway Donor vector
Growth in bacteria
  Bacterial resistance: Spectinomycin, 50 μg/mL
  Growth temperature: 37°C
  Growth strain: DH5alpha
  Copy number: High Copy
Gene/Insert
  Gene/Insert name: C1orf57 (alt name: chromosome 1 open reading frame 57;C1orf57)
  Species: H. sapiens (human)
  Insert size (bp): 573
  Entrez Gene: NTPCR (a.k.a. C1orf57, FLJ11383, MGC13186, HCR-NTPase, RP4-659I19.2, RP4-678E16.2)
  Cloning method: Gateway Cloning
  Sequencing primers: 5′ M13pUC-fwd; 3′ M13rev
Terms and licenses: Academic/Nonprofit Terms; Industry Terms: Not Available to Industry
Depositor comments: The ORF has no Stop codon. This design enables easy recombination into a destination vector to add an epitope tag of choice and Stop codon to the ORF. Do NOT use this plasmid directly for transfections. A set of 4 custom lentiviral vectors is available ( pLX301 (http://www.addgene.org/25895/) , pLX302 (http://www.addgene.org/25896/) , pLX303 (http://www.addgene.org/25897/) , pLX304 (http://www.addgene.org/25890/) ) to be used to express these ORFs in mammalian cells. These plasmids are not included in the kit and must be ordered separately.
How to cite: pDONR223-C1orf57 was a gift from William Hahn & David Root (Addgene plasmid # 23358 ; http://n2t.net/addgene:23358 ; RRID:Addgene_23358)
